Addgene plasmid #153645: pGBW-m4252797
Purpose: Mammalian expression plasmid for SARS-CoV-2 nsp7
Depositing lab: Ginkgo Bioworks & Benjie Chen. Depositing organization: Ginkgo Bioworks.
Backbone
  Vector backbone: pTwist_CMV_Puro_6 with AarI site removed
  Backbone size w/o insert (bp): 6080
  Vector type: Mammalian Expression
  Selectable markers: Puromycin
Growth in bacteria
  Bacterial resistance: Ampicillin, 100 μg/mL
  Growth temperature: 37°C
  Growth strain: DH5alpha
  Copy number: High Copy
Gene/Insert
  Gene/Insert name: SARS-CoV-2 nsp7
  Species: Severe acute respiratory syndrome coronavirus 2
  Insert size (bp): 242
  Mutation: wt
  Entrez Gene: ORF1ab (a.k.a. GU280_gp01)
  Promoter: CMV
  Tag / fusion protein: Cleavable TEV;V5 (C terminal on backbone)
  Cloning method: Unknown
Resource information
  A portion of this plasmid was derived from a plasmid made by: GinkgoBioworks
Depositor comments: NCBI reference sequence: 43740578
How to cite: pGBW-m4252797 was a gift from Ginkgo Bioworks & Benjie Chen (Addgene plasmid # 153645 ; http://n2t.net/addgene:153645 ; RRID:Addgene_153645)
