[The description below was written by a language model from this plasmid's Addgene catalogue record and pLannotate feature annotations shown in this document.]
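Description:
pGBW-m4252797 is a mammalian expression plasmid for SARS-CoV-2 nsp7, the small non-structural protein released from the ORF1ab polyprotein. It is built on a pTwist_CMV_Puro_6 backbone from which an AarI site has been removed. The catalogue lists a wild-type insert of about 242 bp under the CMV promoter, with backbone-encoded C-terminal tags consisting of a TEV protease cleavage site followed by a V5 epitope. This allows the protein to be detected or captured through V5, and the tag can then be cleaved off if needed. In bacteria the plasmid is maintained by a high-copy ColE1/pUC-type origin and selected with ampicillin through the β-lactamase gene. In mammalian cells a separate cassette, in which the human ubiquitin C promoter drives puromycin N-acetyltransferase and a synthetic poly(A) signal terminates it, allows puromycin selection of transfected cells.

The automated feature table, generated from the 6,404 nt full sequence, identifies the backbone elements but does not annotate the nsp7 coding region, the TEV site or the V5 tag, so these rest on the catalogue fields alone. It finds a CMV enhancer spanning the sequence origin, only short CMV promoter fragments, and an SV40 poly(A) signal next to a small large T antigen remnant. The listed strand orientations of the CMV pieces are mixed, so the exact layout of the expression cassette cannot be read from the table. Human β-globin insulator elements, rrnG and T7 terminators and a further synthetic poly(A) signal flank the functional units, presumably to limit transcriptional read-through between them. The record supports use for transient or puromycin-selected expression of tagged nsp7 in mammalian cells, but it does not specify particular downstream applications.
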