Features (pLannotate 1.2.2; 18 found; start..end, strand, type, name):
    107..155     +  polyA_signal   poly(A) signal: synthetic polyadenylation signal
    173..219     +  terminator     T7 terminator: transcription terminator for bacteriophage T7 RNA polymerase
    224..295     -  misc_feature   5' β-globin insulator: insulator upstream of the human β-globin locus (Farrell et al., 2002)
    447..583     -  terminator     rrnG terminator: transcription terminator from the E. coli ribosomal RNA rrnG operon (Albrechtsen et al., 1991)
    596..1456    -  CDS            AmpR: β-lactamase; bla; confers resistance to ampicillin, carbenicillin, and related antibiotics
   1722..1770    -  polyA_signal   poly(A) signal: synthetic polyadenylation signal
   1799..2396    -  CDS            PuroR (fragment): puromycin N-acetyltransferase; pac from Streptomyces; confers resistance to puromycin
   2400..3609    -  promoter       UbC promoter: human ubiquitin C promoter
   3873..3937    +  CDS            bla(M) (fragment): β-lactamase lacking the signal sequence; bla(M); allows cytosolic expression of β-lactamase
   4109..4697    +  rep_origin     ori: high-copy-number ColE1/pMB1/pBR322/pUC origin of replication
   4923..4994    -  misc_feature   3' β-globin insulator: insulator downstream of the human β-globin locus (Farrell et al., 2002)
   5039..5175    -  terminator     rrnG terminator: transcription terminator from the E. coli ribosomal RNA rrnG operon (Albrechtsen et al., 1991)
   5205..5251    -  terminator     T7 terminator: transcription terminator for bacteriophage T7 RNA polymerase
   5274..5343    +  CDS            large T antigen (fragment): large T antigen from SV40 (simian virus 40)
   5366..5487    +  polyA_signal   SV40 poly(A) signal: SV40 polyadenylation signal
   5923..5974    -  promoter       CMVd2 promoter: truncated human cytomegalovirus (CMV) immediate early promoter that yields moderately reduced expression relative to the full-length promoter
   6037..6054    +  promoter       CMV promoter (fragment): human cytomegalovirus (CMV) immediate early promoter
   6127..26      -  enhancer       CMV enhancer (across the origin): human cytomegalovirus immediate early enhancer
>Addgene plasmid #153645 | pGBW-m4252797 | addgene full sequence | sequence record 300611 | Ginkgo NGS Result
GGCCATTTACCGTAAGTTATGTAACGCGGAACTCCATATATGGGCTATGAACTAATGACCCCGTAATTGA
TTACTAGATCTGGCTACACTCGATCAGCAGTTAGATAATAAAATCGCTATCCATCGAAGATGGATGTGTG
TTGGTTTTTTGTGTGTGTAACGCAACGATTGATAGCATAACCCCTTGGGGCCTCTAAACGGGTCTTGAGG
GGTTTTTTGAATTGAGAGGTAGCTGAAGCTGCTGTTATGACCACTAGAGGGAAGAAGATACCTGTGGAGC
TAATGGTCCAAGATGTCGGGAGCCGCGATCGCTGCCAAAAAGGTAAGCTGACGATAGCTGACGAGATTCG
ATGCCCGACGAGCAAATGAGCGCCACGGCTGTTCGCGTAAGCTCGAAACGACGGAGATTCGATAGAGCCA
GAGTCGAGTTTAAACGATTCGGGATCTTAAGGATAAATTTCTGGTAAGGAGGACACGTATGGAAGTGGGC
AAGTTGGGGAAGCCGTATCCGTTGCTGAATCTGGCATATGTGGGAGTATAAGACGCGCAGCGTCGCATCA
GGCATTTTTTTCTGCGCCAATGCACCTAGAATCGGTTACCAATGCTTAATCAGTGAGGCACCTATCTCAG
CGATCTGTCTATTTCGTTCATCCATAGTTGCCTGACTCCCCGTCGTGTAGATAACTACGATACGGGAGGG
CTTACCATCTGGCCCCAGTGCTGCAATGATACCGCGAGACCCACGCTCACCGGCTCCAGATTTATCAGCA
ATAAACCAGCCAGCCGGAAGGGCCGAGCGCAGAAGTGGTCCTGCAACTTTATCCGCCTCCATCCAGTCTA
TCAACTGTTGCCGGGAAGCTAGAGTAAGTAGTTCGCCAGTTAATAGTTTACGCAAGGTTGTTGCCATTGC
TACAGGCATCGTGGTGTCACGCTCGTCGTTTGGTATGGCTTCATTCAGCTCCGGTTCCCAACGATCAAGG
CGAGTTACATGATCCCCCATGTTGTGCAAAAAAGCGGTTAGCTCCTTCGGTCCTCCAATCGTTGTCAGAA
GTAAGTTGGCCGCAGTGTTATCACTCATGGTTATGGCAGCACTGCATAATTCTCTTACTGTCATGCCATC
CGTAAGATGCTTTTCTGTGACTGGTGAATACTCAACCAAGTCATTCTGAGAATAGTGTATGCGGCGACCG
AGTTGCTCTTGCCCGGCGTCAATACGGGATAATACCGCGCCACATAGCAGAACTTTAAAAGTGCTCATCA
TTGGAAAGCGTTCTTCGGGGCGAAAACTCTCAAGGATCTTACCGCTGTTGAGATCCAGTTCGATGTAACC
CACTCGCGCACCCAACTGATCTTCAGCATCTTTTACTTTCACCAGCGTTTCTGGGTGAGCAAAAACAGGA
AGGCAAAATGCCGCAAAAAAGGGAATAAGGGCGACACGGAAATGTTGAATACTCATGCGAAAGCCTCCTG
CTGATCCTGTCTCTTGATAGATGTTTGCAAAAGCTAGGACTCGATTATACGTTGACCGATCAGACTATCA
ATATCTAGGTTTAAACAGATCGGTACGCTGCCGTGACCAGGCTTGAGTACAATATCTGACGATTGGACTT
CCTGGGTCCCAAGCTGGATTCCGACTGGCTGACTGCCAAGCAACGATATGGATCGTCGAGACTCGCACTG
AGAGGATCGTTCTCGGTACACCAGGCGCGCCTAGCGTTACACACACAAAAAACCAACACACATCCATCTT
CGATGGATAGCGATTTTATTATCTAAGACTAGGCTTACATACTAGCCTAGGCACCGGGCTTGCGGGTCAT
GCACCAGGTGCGCGGTCCTTCGGGCACCTCGACGTCGGCGGTGACGGTGAAGCCGAGCCGCTCGTAGAAG
GGGAGGTTGCGGGGCGCGGAGGTCTCCAGGAAGGCGGGCACCCCGGCGCGCTCGGCGGCCTCCACTCCGG
GGAGCACGACGGCGCTGCCCAGACCCTTGCCCTGGTGGTCGGGCGAGACGCCGACGGTGGCCAGGAACCA
CGCGGGCTCCTTGGGCCGGTGCGGCGCCAGGAGGCCCTCCATCTGTTGCTGCGCGGCCAGCCGGGAACCG
CTCAACTCGGCCATGCGCGGGCCGATCTCGGCGAACACCGCCCCCGCTTCGACGCTCTCCGGCGTGGTCC
AGACCGCCACCGCGGCGCCGTCGTCCGCGACCCACACCTTGCCGATGTCGAGCCCGACGCGCGTGAGGAA
GAGTTCTTGCAGCTCGGTGACCCGCTCGATGTGGCGGTCCGGATCGACGGTGTGGCGCGTGGCGGGGTAG
TCGGCGAACGCGGCGGCGAGGGTGCGTACGGCCCTGGGGACGTCGTCGCGGGTGGCGAGGCGCACCGTGG
GCTTGTACTCGGTCATGTTGTCTAACAAAAAAGCCAAAAACGGCCAGAATTTAGCGGACAATTTACAAGT
CTAACACTGAAAATTACATATTGACCCAAATGATTACATTTCAAAAGGTGCCTAAAAAACTTCACAAAAC
ACACTCGCCAACCCCGAGCGCATAGTTCAAAACCGGAGCTTCAGCTACTTAAGAAGATAGGTACATAAAA
CCGACCAAAGAAACTGACGCCTCACTTATCCCTCCCCTCACCAGAGGTCCGGCGCCTGTCGATTCAGGAG
AGCCTACCCTAGGCCCGAACCCTGCGTCCTGCGACGGAGAAAAGCCTACCGCACACCTACCGGCTGGTGG
CCCCACCCTGCATTATAAGCCAACAGAACGGGTGACGTCACGACACGACGAGGGCGCGCGCTCCCAAAGG
TACGGGTGCACTGCCCAACGGCACCGCCATAACTGCCGCCCCCGCAACAGACGACAAACCGAGTTCTCCA
GTCAGTGACAAACTTCACGTCAGGGTCCCCAGATGGTGCCCAGCCCATCTCACCCGAATAAGAGCTTTCC
CGCATTAGCGAAGGGCTCAAGACCTTGGGTTCTTGCCGCCCACCATGCCCCCCACCTTGTTTCAACGACC
TCACAGCCCGCCTCACAAGCGTCTTCCATTCAAGACTCGGGAACAGCCGCCATTTTGCTGCGCTCCCCCC
AACCCCCAGTTCAGGGCAACCTTGCTCGCGGACCCAGACTACAGCCCTTGGCGGTCTCTCCACACGCTTC
CGTCCCACCGAGCGGCCCGGCGGCCACGAAAGCCCCGGCCAGCCCAGCAGCCCGCTACTCACCAAGTGAC
GATCACAGCGATCCACAAACAAGAACCGCGACCCAAATCCCGGCTGCGACGGAACTAGCTGTGCCACACC
CGGCGCGTCCTTATATAATCATCGGCGTTCACCGCCCCACGGAGATCCCTCCGCAGAATCGCCGAGAAGG
GACTACTTTTCCTCGCCTGTTCCGCTCTCTGGAAAGAAAACCAGTGCCCTAGAGTCACCCAAGTCCCGTC
CTAAAATGTCCTTCTGCTGATACTGGGGTTCTAAGGCCGAGTCTTATGAGCAGCGGGCCGCTGTCCTGAG
CGTCCGGGCGGAAGGATCAGGACGCTCCTGCGCCCTTCGTCTGACGTGGCAGCGCTCGCCGTGACGAGGG
GGGCGCCCGCGGGAGGCGCCAAAACCCGGCGCGGAGGCCAGGCGCGCCCCGATTTCGATATTCCTCGGAT
CTCGGATAGATCGGGATTGAGGATGTAGGTTGAACTTCTCTCGGGTGATCCCGATCTCGGATATTCGGGA
TTGGAGTAATACCTGGCGATAGGCGCTGCCAAGCAATAGCCAAGGCGCAAGGCCGGCCAAGAGACTTGCG
ATAGTTCGTTCGAGAGGTAGCCTGCAAGATGGATCGGACGAAAGGTTTGAAGATTTTCCGACGAGGGCCT
TGGAGAGTTCGGAAATTTAAATGCAACTATGGATGAACGAAATAGACAGATCGCTGAGATAGGTGCCTCA
CTGATTAAGCATTGGTAACTGTCAGACCAAGTTTACTCATATATACTTTAGATTGATTTAAAACTTCATT
TTTAATTTAAAAGGATCTAGGTGAAGATCCTTTTTGATAATCTCATGACCAAAATCCCTTAACGTGAGTT
TTCGTTCCACTGAGCGTCAGACCCCGTAGAAAAGATCAAAGGATCTTCTTGAGATCCTTTTTTTCTGCGC
GTAATCTGCTGCTTGCAAACAAAAAAACCACCGCTACCAGCGGTGGTTTGTTTGCCGGATCAAGAGCTAC
CAACTCTTTTTCCGAAGGTAACTGGCTTCAGCAGAGCGCAGATACCAAATACTGTTCTTCTAGTGTAGCC
GTAGTTAGGCCACCACTTCAAGAACTCTGTAGCACCGCCTACATACCTCGCTCTGCTAATCCTGTTACCA
GTGGCTGCTGCCAGTGGCGATAAGTCGTGTCTTACCGGGTTGGACTCAAGACGATAGTTACCGGATAAGG
CGCAGCGGTCGGGCTGAACGGGGGGTTCGTGCACACAGCCCAGCTTGGAGCGAACGACCTACACCGAACT
GAGATACCTACAGCGTGAGCTATGAGAAAGCGCCACGCTTCCCGAAGGGAGAAAGGCGGACAGGTATCCG
GTAAGCGGCAGGGTCGGAACAGGAGAGCGCACGAGGGAGCTTCCAGGGGGAAACGCCTGGTATCTTTATA
GTCCTGTCGGGTTTCGCCACCTCTGACTTGAGCGTCGATTTTTGTGATGCTCGTCAGGGGGGCGGAGCCT
ATGGAAAAACGCCAGCAACGCGGCCTTTTTACGGTTCCTGGCCTTTTGCTGGCCTTTTGCTCACATGATT
TAAATGAAACTCGTAATCGGAGAACGGGTGCAATAGCAAGGACCAGATCGAACTTGACTGACGCAATTCT
GAGCGTAGTCGAAACCCAGACAAGTCGATCTCGCCAAGTAGCTGACTTGACTGGTTAATTAAGTTTCGAT
AGCCCAAGGTAACCAATGAGATTAGGGAGGGAAGAAAGTTTGATGAACTACTTCTGACCCCTAGTGGTGT
CCAGAAAAGACCATTAAAGGAATGTCTTGATCGAAATCGAGAGATCGCCTGCAGGATAGCTGACGACCTT
AAGGATAAATTTCTGGTAAGGAGGACACGTATGGAAGTGGGCAAGTTGGGGAAGCCGTATCCGTTGCTGA
ATCTGGCATATGTGGGAGTATAAGACGCGCAGCGTCGCATCAGGCATTTTTTTCTGCGCCAATGCCGGTA
GATAGCAATCCGGCCCGAGGGGCACAAAAAACCCCTCAAGACCCGTTTAGAGGCCCCAAGGGGTTATGCT
ACGATACCGATAGAGATGGGCCAATACCACATTTGTAGAGGTTTTACTTGCTTTAAAAAACCTCCCACAC
CTCCCCCTGAACCTGAAACATAAAATGAATGCAATTGTTGTTGTTAACTTGTTTATTGCAGCTTATAATG
GTTACAAATAAAGCAATAGCATCACAAATTTCACAAATAAAGCATTTTTTTCACTGCATTCTAGTTGTGG
TTTGTCCAAACTCATCAATGTATCTTATCATGTCTGTGAGCTGAAGGTACGCTGTATCTCAGTCAGTCAA
GCTAGCTTAGGTAGAATCTAAGCCGAGAAGTGGATTGGGTATAGGTTTCCCCGACTGAAAGTAAAGGTTT
TCTAAGGTTGCCCTGTTGTCCAGCATTTCTTCACAAAGCTTGTTTATGTCTACAGCACCCTGCATGGAAA
GCAAAACAGAAAGTAGTGAAACCATTTTTTCAAAGGCTTCAGTAGTATCTTTAGCTAAGAGAATGTCATT
GTGTAACTGGACACATTGAGCCCACAATTTAGATGATGATTCTACTCTGAGTTGTTGCAAAACTGAGAGT
AAGACTACTGATGTGCACTTTACATCTGACATTTTCATGGTGGCGGCCGCTGGCGGGTGTGTCGAGTGGA
TGGTAGGATCGACAAAGATCTGATCTGACGGTTCACTAAACCAGCTCTGCTTATATAGACCTCCCACCGT
ACACGCCTACCGCCCATTTGCGTCAATGGGGCGGAGTTGTTACGACATTTTGGAAAGTCCCGTTGATTTT
GGTGCCAAAACAAACTCCCATTGACGTCAATGGGGTGGAGACTTGGAAATCCCCGTGAGTCAAACCGCTA
TCCACGCCCATTGATGTACTGCCAAAACCGCATCAGCATGGTAATAGCGATGACTAATACGTAGATGTAC
TGCCAAGTAGGAAAGTCCCATAAGGTCATGTACTGGGCATAATGCCAGGCGGGCCATTTACCGTCATTGA
CGTCAATAGGGGGCGTACTTGGCATATGATACACTTGATGTACTGCCAAGTGGGCAGTTTACCGTAAATA
CTCCACCCATTGACGTCAATGGAAAGTCCCTATTGGCGTTACTATGGGAACATACGTCATTATTGACGTC
AATGGGCGGGGGTCGTTGGGCGGTCAGCCAGGCG
